>Addgene plasmid #148418 | pcDNA3.1-MS2-HA-HsRck_1-295_AC | depositor full sequence | sequence record 290866 | Full Sequence
GACGGATCGGGAGATCTCCCGATCCCCTATGGTGCACTCTCAGTACAATCTGCTCTGATGCCGCATAGTT
AAGCCAGTATCTGCTCCCTGCTTGTGTGTTGGAGGTCGCTGAGTAGTGCGCGAGCAAAATTTAAGCTACA
ACAAGGCAAGGCTTGACCGACAATTGCATGAAGAATCTGCTTAGGGTTAGGCGTTTTGCGCTGCTTCGCG
ATGTACGGGCCAGATATACGCGTTGACATTGATTATTGACTAGTTATTAATAGTAATCAATTACGGGGTC
ATTAGTTCATAGCCCATATATGGAGTTCCGCGTTACATAACTTACGGTAAATGGCCCGCCTGGCTGACCG
CCCAACGACCCCCGCCCATTGACGTCAATAATGACGTATGTTCCCATAGTAACGCCAATAGGGACTTTCC
ATTGACGTCAATGGGTGGAGTATTTACGGTAAACTGCCCACTTGGCAGTACATCAAGTGTATCATATGCC
AAGTACGCCCCCTATTGACGTCAATGACGGTAAATGGCCCGCCTGGCATTATGCCCAGTACATGACCTTA
TGGGACTTTCCTACTTGGCAGTACATCTACGTATTAGTCATCGCTATTACCATGGTGATGCGGTTTTGGC
AGTACATCAATGGGCGTGGATAGCGGTTTGACTCACGGGGATTTCCAAGTCTCCACCCCATTGACGTCAA
TGGGAGTTTGTTTTGGCACCAAAATCAACGGGACTTTCCAAAATGTCGTAACAACTCCGCCCCATTGACG
CAAATGGGCGGTAGGCGTGTACGGTGGGAGGTCTATATAAGCAGAGCTCTCTGGCTAACTAGAGAACCCA
CTGCTTACTGGCTTATCGAAATTAATACGACTCACTATAGGGAGACCCAAGCTTGCCACCATGGCTTCTA
ACTTTACTCAGTTCGTTCTCGTCGACAATGGCGGAACTGGCGACGTGACTGTCGCCCCAAGCAACTTCGC
TAACGGGGTCGCTGAATGGATCAGCTCTAACTCGCGATCACAGGCTTACAAAGTAACCTGTAGCGTTCGT
CAGAGCTCTGCGCAGAATCGCAAATACACCATCAAAGTCGAGGTGCCTAAAGTGGCAACCCAGACTGTTG
GTGGTGAAGAGCTTCCTGTAGCCGGATGGAGATCTTACTTAAATATGGAACTAACCATTCCAATTTTCGC
CACGAATTCCGACTGCGAGCTTATTGTTAAGGCAATGCAAGGTCTCCTAAAAGATGGAAACCCGATTCCC
TCGGCCATCGCGGCCAACTCCGGCATCTACGGAGGTGGAGGTGGATCTGGTGGATCTCCTCCACATATGG
CTTACCCATACGATGTTCCAGATTACGCTCCTCCAAAGCTTGGATCCGAATTCCCGGGTCGACTCGAGAT
GGGTCTGTCCAGTCAAAATGGTCAGCTGAGAGGCCCTGTGAAACCCACTGGTGGCCCTGGAGGAGGGGGC
ACACAGACACAGCAACAGATGAACCAGCTGAAAAACACCAACACAATCAATAATGGCACTCAGCAGCAAG
CACAGAGTATGACCACCACTATTAAACCTGGTGATGACTGGAAAAAGACTTTAAAACTCCCTCCAAAGGA
TCTAAGAATCAAAACTTCGGATGTGACCTCCACAAAAGGAAATGAGTTTGAAGATTACTGTTTGAAACGG
GAGTTACTGATGGGAATTTTTGAAATGGGCTGGGAAAAGCCATCTCCTATTCAGGAGGAGAGCATTCCCA
TTGCTTTATCTGGTAGGGATATCTTAGCTAGAGCAAAAAATGGAACAGGCAAGAGCGGTGCCTACCTCAT
TCCCTTACTTGAACGGCTAGACCTGAAGAAGGACAATATACAAGCAATGGTGATTGTTCCCACTAGAGAA
CTTGCTCTACAGGTCAGTCAAATTTGCATCCAGGTCAGCAAACACATGGGAGGGGCCAAAGTGATGGCAA
CCACAGGAGGAACCAATTTACGAGATGACATAATGAGGCTTGATGATACAGTGCACGTGGTGATTGCTAC
CCCTGGGAGAATCCTGGATCTTATTAAGAAAGGAGTAGCAAAGGTTGATCATGTCCAGATGATAGTATTG
GATGAGGCAGATAAGTTGCTGTCACAGGATTTTGTGCAGATAATGGAGGATATTATTCTCACGCTACCTA
AAAACAGGCAGATTTTACTATATTCCGCTACTTTCCCTCTTAGTGTACAGAAGTTCATGAATTCCCATTT
GCAGAAACCCTATGAGATTAACCTGATGGAGGAACTAACTCTGTAAGCGGCCGCCTAGAGGGCCCTATTC
TATAGTGTCACCTAAATGCTAGAGCTCGCTGATCAGCCTCGACTGTGCCTTCTAGTTGCCAGCCATCTGT
TGTTTGCCCCTCCCCCGTGCCTTCCTTGACCCTGGAAGGTGCCACTCCCACTGTCCTTTCCTAATAAAAT
GAGGAAATTGCATCGCATTGTCTGAGTAGGTGTCATTCTATTCTGGGGGGTGGGGTGGGGCAGGACAGCA
AGGGGGAGGATTGGGAAGACAATAGCAGGCATGCTGGGGATGCGGTGGGCTCTATGGCTTCTGAGGCGGA
AAGAACCAGCTGGGGCTCTAGGGGGTATCCCC
[124 nt withheld, positions 2623-2746]
C
[91 nt withheld, positions 2748-2838]
A
[49 nt withheld, positions 2840-2888]
CCTTTGACGTTGGAGTCCACGTTCTTT
[37 nt withheld, positions 2916-2952]
ACCCTATCTCGGTCTATTCTTTTGATTTATAAGGGATTTTGCCGATTTCGGCCTATTGGTTAAAAAATGA
GCTGATTTAACAAAAATTTAACGCGAATTAATTCTGTGGAATGTGTGTCAGTTAGGGTGTGGAAAGTCCC
CAGGCTCCCCAGCAGGCAGAAGTATGCAAAGCATGCATCTCAATTAGTCAGCAACCAGGTGTGGAAAGTC
CCCAGGCTCCCCAGCAGGCAGAAGTATGCAAAGCATGCATCTCAATTAGTCAGCAACCATAGTCCCGCCC
CTAACTCCGCCCATCCCGCCCCTAACTCCGCCCAGTTCCGCCCATTCTCCGCCCCATGGCTGACTAATTT
TTTTTATTTATGCAGAGGCCGAGGCCGCCTCTGCCTCTGAGCTATTCCAGAAGTAGTGAGGAGGCTTTTT
TGGAGGCCTAGGCTTTTGCAAAAAGCTCCCGGGAGCTTGTATATCCATTTTCGGATCTGATCAAGAGACA
GGATGAGGATCGTTTCGCATGATTGAACAAGATGGATTGCACGCAGGTTCTCCGGCCGCTTGGGTGGAGA
GGCTATTCGGCTATGACTGGGCACAACAGACAATCGGCTGCTCTGATGCCGCCGTGTTCCGGCTGTCAGC
GCAGGGGCGCCCGGTTCTTTTTGTCAAGACCGACCTGTCCGGTGCCCTGAATGAACTGCAGGACGAGGCA
GCGCGGCTATCGTGGCTGGCCACGACGGGCGTTCCTTGCGCAGCTGTGCTCGACGTTGTCACTGAAGCGG
GAAGGGACTGGCTGCTATTGGGCGAAGTGCCGGGGCAGGATCTCCTGTCATCTCACCTTGCTCCTGCCGA
GAAAGTATCCATCATGGCTGATGCAATGCGGCGGCTGCATACGCTTGATCCGGCTACCTGCCCATTCGAC
CACCAAGCGAAACATCGCATCGAGCGAGCACGTACTCGGATGGAAGCCGGTCTTGTCGATCAGGATGATC
TGGACGAAGAGCATCAGGGGCTCGCGCCAGCCGAACTGTTCGCCAGGCTCAAGGCGCGCATGCCCGACGG
CGAGGATCTCGTCGTGACCCATGGCGATGCCTGCTTGCCGAATATCATGGTGGAAAATGGCCGCTTTTCT
GGATTCATCGACTGTGGCCGGCTGGGTGTGGCGGACCGCTATCAGGACATAGCGTTGGCTACCCGTGATA
TTGCTGAAGAGCTTGGCGGCGAATGGGCTGACCGCTTCCTCGTGCTTTACGGTATCGCCGCTCCCGATTC
GCAGCGCATCGCCTTCTATCGCCTTCTTGACGAGTTCTTCTGAGCGGGACTCTGGGGTTCGAAATGACCG
ACCAAGCGACGCCCAACCTGCCATCACGAGATTTCGATTCCACCGCCGCCTTCTATGAAAGGTTGGGCTT
CGGAATCGTTTTCCGGGACGCCGGCTGGATGATCCTCCAGCGCGGGGATCTCATGCTGGAGTTCTTCGCC
CACCCCAACTTGTTTATTGCAGCTTATAATGGTTACAAATAAAGCAATAGCATCACAAATTTCACAAATA
AAGCATTTTTTTCACTGCATTCTAGTTGTGGTTTGTCCAAACTCATCAATGTATCTTATCATGTCTGTAT
ACCGTCGACCTCTAGCTAGAGCTTGGCGTAATCATGGTCATAGCTGTTTCCTGTGTGAAATTGTTATCCG
CTCACAATTCCACACAACATACGAGCCGGAAGCATAAAGTGTAAAGCCTGGGGTGCCTAATGAGTGAGCT
AACTCACATTAATTGCGTTGCGCTCACTGCCCGCTTTCCAGTCGGGAAACCTGTCGTGCCAGCTGCATTA
ATGAATCGGCCAACGCGCGGGGAGAGGCGGTTTGCGTATTGGGCGCTCTTCCGCTTCCTCGCTCACTGAC
TCGCTGCGCTCGGTCGTTCGGCTGCGGCGAGCGGTATCAGCTCACTCAAAGGCGGTAATACGGTTATCCA
CAGAATCAGGGGATAACGCAGGAAAGAACATGTGAGCAAAAGGCCAGCAAAAGGCCAGGAACCGTAAAAA
GGCCGCGTTGCTGGCGTTTTTCCATAGGCTCCGCCCCCCTGACGAGCATCACAAAAATCGACGCTCAAGT
CAGAGGTGGCGAAACCCGACAGGACTATAAAGATACCAGGCGTTTCCCCCTGGAAGCTCCCTCGTGCGCT
CTCCTGTTCCGACCCTGCCGCTTACCGGATACCTGTCCGCCTTTCTCCCTTCGGGAAGCGTGGCGCTTTC
TCATAGCTCACGCTGTAGGTATCTCAGTTCGGTGTAGGTCGTTCGCTCCAAGCTGGGCTGTGTGCACGAA
CCCCCCGTTCAGCCCGACCGCTGCGCCTTATCCGGTAACTATCGTCTTGAGTCCAACCCGGTAAGACACG
ACTTATCGCCACTGGCAGCAGCCACTGGTAACAGGATTAGCAGAGCGAGGTATGTAGGCGGTGCTACAGA
GTTCTTGAAGTGGTGGCCTAACTACGGCTACACTAGAAGAACAGTATTTGGTATCTGCGCTCTGCTGAAG
CCAGTTACCTTCGGAAAAAGAGTTGGTAGCTCTTGATCCGGCAAACAAACCACCGCTGGTAGCGGTTTTT
TTGTTTGCAAGCAGCAGATTACGCGCAGAAAAAAAGGATCTCAAGAAGATCCTTTGATCTTTTCTACGGG
GTCTGACGCTCAGTGGAACGAAAACTCACGTTAAGGGATTTTGGTCATGAGATTATCAAAAAGGATCTTC
ACCTAGATCCTTTTAAATTAAAAATGAAGTTTTAAATCAATCTAAAGTATATATGAGTAAACTTGGTCTG
ACAGTTACCAATGCTTAATCAGTGAGGCACCTATCTCAGCGATCTGTCTATTTCGTTCATCCATAGTTGC
CTGACTCCCCGTCGTGTAGATAACTACGATACGGGAGGGCTTACCATCTGGCCCCAGTGCTGCAATGATA
CCGCGAGACCCACGCTCACCGGCTCCAGATTTATCAGCAATAAACCAGCCAGCCGGAAGGGCCGAGCGCA
GAAGTGGTCCTGCAACTTTATCCGCCTCCATCCAGTCTATTAATTGTTGCCGGGAAGCTAGAGTAAGTAG
TTCGCCAGTTAATAGTTTGCGCAACGTTGTTGCCATTGCTACAGGCATCGTGGTGTCACGCTCGTCGTTT
GGTATGGCTTCATTCAGCTCCGGTTCCCAACGATCAAGGCGAGTTACATGATCCCCCATGTTGTGCAAAA
AAGCGGTTAGCTCCTTCGGTCCTCCGATCGTTGTCAGAAGTAAGTTGGCCGCAGTGTTATCACTCATGGT
TATGGCAGCACTGCATAATTCTCTTACTGTCATGCCATCCGTAAGATGCTTTTCTGTGACTGGTGAGTAC
TCAACCAAGTCATTCTGAGAATAGTGTATGCGGCGACCGAGTTGCTCTTGCCCGGCGTCAATACGGGATA
ATACCGCGCCACATAGCAGAACTTTAAAAGTGCTCATCATTGGAAAACGTTCTTCGGGGCGAAAACTCTC
AAGGATCTTACCGCTGTTGAGATCCAGTTCGATGTAACCCACTCGTGCACCCAACTGATCTTCAGCATCT
TTTACTTTCACCAGCGTTTCTGGGTGAGCAAAAACAGGAAGGCAAAATGCCGCAAAAAAGGGAATAAGGG
CGACACGGAAATGTTGAATACTCATACTCTTCCTTTTTCAATATTATTGAAGCATTTATCAGGGTTATTG
TCTCATGAGCGGATACATATTTGAATGTATTTAGAAAAATAAACAAATAGGGGTTCCGCGCACATTTCCC
CGAAAAGTGCCACCTGACGTC
Features (pLannotate 1.2.2; 23 found; start..end, strand, type, name):
     28..80      -  misc_feature   bom (fragment): basis of mobility region from pBR322
    235..614     +  enhancer       CMV enhancer: human cytomegalovirus immediate early enhancer
    615..818     +  promoter       CMV promoter: human cytomegalovirus (CMV) immediate early promoter
    814..847     +  LTR            5' LTR (truncated) (fragment): truncated 5' long terminal repeat (LTR) from HIV-1
    863..881     +  promoter       T7 promoter: promoter for bacteriophage T7 RNA polymerase
    904..1290    +  CDS            MS2: bacteriophage MS2 coat protein binds to a specific stem-loop structure in the viral RNA (Peabody, 1993)
   1333..1359    +  CDS            3xHA (fragment): three tandem HA epitope tags
   1399..2283    +  CDS            DDX6 (fragment): DDX6_HUMAN - Also known as HLR2, RCK. Experimental evidence at protein level: Swiss-Prot protein existence level 1. Essential for the formation of P-bodies, cytosolic membrane- less ribonucleoprotein granules involved in RNA metabolism through the coordinated storage of mRNAs encoding regulatory functions (PubMed:25995375, PubMed:27342281, PubMed:31422817). Plays a role in P- bodies to coordinate the storage of translationally inactive mRNAs in the cytoplasm and prevent their degradation (PubMed:27342281). In the process of mRNA degradation, plays a role in mRNA decapping (PubMed:16364915). Bl
   2309..2327    -  promoter       SP6 promoter: promoter for bacteriophage SP6 RNA polymerase
   2353..2577    +  polyA_signal   bGH poly(A) signal: bovine growth hormone polyadenylation signal
   2581..2602    +  promoter       SV40 promoter (fragment): SV40 enhancer and early promoter
   2623..3051    +  rep_origin     f1 ori (sequence partly withheld): f1 bacteriophage origin of replication; arrow indicates direction of (+) strand synthesis
   3065..3394    +  promoter       SV40 promoter: SV40 enhancer and early promoter
   3461..4252    +  CDS            neo: KKA2_KLEPN - Also known as kan, nptII. Experimental evidence at protein level: Swiss-Prot protein existence level 1. Resistance to kanamycin, neomycin, paromomycin, ribostamycin, butirosin and gentamicin B. From Klebsiella pneumoniae.
   4276..4434    +  CDS            ble (fragment): BLE_KLEPN - Experimental evidence at protein level: Swiss-Prot protein existence level 1. Binding protein with a strong affinity to the bleomycin family of antibiotics. Binds to CL990; an antimitotic-antibiotic compound. From Klebsiella pneumoniae.
   4429..4550    +  polyA_signal   SV40 poly(A) signal: SV40 polyadenylation signal
   4623..4639    -  protein_bind   lac operator: The lac repressor binds to the lac operator to inhibit transcription in E. coli. This inhibition can be relieved by adding lactose or isopropyl-β-D-thiogalactopyranoside (IPTG). lac repressor encoded by lacI
   4647..4677    -  promoter       lac promoter: promoter for the E. coli lac operon
   4692..4713    -  protein_bind   CAP binding site: CAP binding activates transcription in the presence of cAMP. E. coli catabolite activator protein
   4726..4818    -  CDS            lacI (fragment): lac repressor; lacI; The lac repressor binds to the lac operator to inhibit transcription in E. coli. This inhibition can be relieved by adding lactose or isopropyl-β-D-thiogalactopyranoside (IPTG).
   5001..5586    -  rep_origin     ori: high-copy-number ColE1/pMB1/pBR322/pUC origin of replication
   5757..6617    -  CDS            AmpR: β-lactamase; bla; confers resistance to ampicillin, carbenicillin, and related antibiotics
   6618..6722    -  promoter       AmpR promoter: bla
