[The description below was written by a language model from this plasmid's Addgene catalogue record and pLannotate feature annotations shown in this document.]
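Description:
pcDNA3.1-MS2-HA-HsRck_1-295_AC is a 6,753-nt mammalian expression plasmid encoding an N-terminal fragment (residues 1–295) of the human DEAD-box RNA helicase DDX6, also known as Rck/p54. The catalogue lists the backbone as unknown, but the name and the annotated features fit a pcDNA3.1-type vector. It is maintained in E. coli through a high-copy ColE1/pUC-type origin and an ampicillin resistance gene (β-lactamase with its own promoter), and it also carries an f1 origin. A separate cassette, in which the SV40 early promoter drives the neo (nptII) gene followed by an SV40 polyadenylation signal, should allow G418 selection in mammalian cells. Short annotated fragments such as the HIV-1 LTR, ble, lacI and bom hits appear to be backbone remnants or partial matches rather than functional parts.

The expression unit uses the CMV immediate-early enhancer and promoter and ends at the bovine growth hormone polyadenylation signal. T7 and SP6 promoters flank the insert. The open reading frame is arranged as bacteriophage MS2 coat protein, then an HA epitope (annotated as a fragment of 3xHA, consistent with a single tag), then the DDX6 fragment, which the depositor states was derived from the NCBI reference transcript. MS2 coat protein binds a specific RNA stem-loop, so the fusion can be recruited to a co-expressed reporter mRNA carrying MS2 binding sites, while the HA tag allows detection. This design suits tethering assays that test whether this part of DDX6 can repress or destabilise a bound mRNA, in keeping with the associated study of miRISC and CCR4-NOT mediated silencing, although the record states the purpose only as mammalian expression. The depositor sequence may be theoretical rather than experimentally verified.
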