Addgene plasmid #148418: pcDNA3.1-MS2-HA-HsRck_1-295_AC
Purpose: Mammalian Expression of HsRck_1-295
Depositing lab: Elisa Izaurralde. Depositing organization: Max Planck Institute for Developmental Biology. Publication: miRISC and the CCR4-NOT complex silence mRNA targets independently of 43S ribosomal scanning. Kuzuoglu-Ozturk D, Bhandari D, Huntzinger E, Fauser M, Helms S, Izaurralde E. EMBO J. 2016 Jun 1;35(11):1186-203. doi: 10.15252/embj.201592901. Epub 2016 Mar 23. PubMed 27009120.
Backbone
  Vector backbone: Unknown
  Vector type: Mammalian Expression
Growth in bacteria
  Bacterial resistance: Ampicillin, 100 μg/mL
  Growth temperature: 37°C
  Growth strain: DH5alpha
  Copy number: High Copy
Gene/Insert
  Gene/Insert name: HsRck_1-295 (alt name: DDX6)
  Species: H. sapiens (human)
  Entrez Gene: DDX6 (a.k.a. HLR2, IDDILF, P54, RCK, Rck/p54)
  Cloning method: Unknown
Terms and licenses: Academic/Nonprofit Terms; Industry Terms: Not Available to Industry
Depositor comments: ORF extracted from NCBI: NM_004397.3 Plasmids from this collection were made available to the research community and donated after the lab closed. Please note that the sequence provided by the depositing laboratory may be theoretical/predicted or based on Sanger sequencing results. There may be discrepancies between sequencing results obtained by Addgene and the depositor sequence. If an Addgene verified sequence is not available, please contact before placing your order to request that our lab fully sequence the plasmid.
How to cite: pcDNA3.1-MS2-HA-HsRck_1-295_AC was a gift from Elisa Izaurralde (Addgene plasmid # 148418 ; http://n2t.net/addgene:148418 ; RRID:Addgene_148418)
